>Addgene plasmid #205251 | dSaCas9-VPR | addgene full sequence | sequence record 408439 | Addgene Partial NGS Result
TCGCGCGTTTCGGTGATGACGGTGAAAACCTCTGACACATGCAGCTCCCGGAGACGGTCACAGCTTGTCT
GTAAGCGGATGCCGGGAGCAGACAAGCCCGTCAGGGCGCGTCAGCGGGTGTTGGCGGGTGTCGGGGCTGG
CTTAACTATGCGGCATCAGAGCAGATTGTACTGAGAGTGCACCATATGCGGTGTGAAATACCGCACAGAT
GCGTAAGGAGAAAATACCGCATCAGGCGCCATTCGCCATTCAGGCTGCGCAACTGTTGGGAAGGGCGATC
GGTGCGGGCCTCTTCGCTATTACGCCAGCTGGCGAAAGGGGGATGTGCTGCAAGGCGATTAAGTTGGGTA
ACGCCAGGGTTTTCCCAGTCACGACGTTGTAAAACGACGGCCAGTGAATTCGAGCTCGGTACCTAATACG
ACTCACTATAAGGAAATAAGAGAGAAAAGAAGAGTAAGAAGAAATATAGCTAGCGCCACCATGGCCCCAA
AGAAGAAGCGGAAGGTCGGTATCCACGGAGTCCCAGCAGCCAAGCGGAACTACATCCTGGGCCTGGCCAT
CGGCATCACCAGCGTGGGCTACGGCATCATCGACTACGAGACACGGGACGTGATCGATGCCGGCGTGCGG
CTGTTCAAAGAGGCCAACGTGGAAAACAACGAGGGCAGGCGGAGCAAGAGAGGCGCCAGAAGGCTGAAGC
GGCGGAGGCGGCATAGAATCCAGAGAGTGAAGAAGCTGCTGTTCGACTACAACCTGCTGACCGACCACAG
CGAGCTGAGCGGCATCAACCCCTACGAGGCCAGAGTGAAGGGCCTGAGCCAGAAGCTGAGCGAGGAAGAG
TTCTCTGCCGCCCTGCTGCACCTGGCCAAGAGAAGAGGCGTGCACAACGTGAACGAGGTGGAAGAGGACA
CCGGCAACGAGCTGTCCACCAAAGAGCAGATCAGCCGGAACAGCAAGGCCCTGGAAGAGAAATACGTGGC
CGAACTGCAGCTGGAACGGCTGAAGAAAGACGGCGAAGTGCGGGGCAGCATCAACAGATTCAAGACCAGC
GACTACGTGAAAGAAGCCAAACAGCTGCTGAAGGTGCAGAAGGCCTACCACCAGCTGGACCAGAGCTTCA
TCGACACCTACATCGACCTGCTGGAAACCCGGCGGACCTACTATGAGGGACCTGGCGAGGGCAGCCCCTT
CGGCTGGAAGGACATCAAAGAATGGTACGAGATGCTGATGGGCCACTGCACCTACTTCCCCGAGGAACTG
CGGAGCGTGAAGTACGCCTACAACGCCGACCTGTACAACGCCCTGAACGACCTGAACAATCTCGTGATCA
CCAGGGACGAGAACGAGAAGCTGGAATATTACGAGAAGTTCCAGATCATCGAGAACGTGTTCAAGCAGAA
GAAGAAGCCCACCCTGAAGCAGATCGCCAAAGAAATCCTCGTGAACGAAGAGGATATTAAGGGCTACAGA
GTGACCAGCACCGGCAAGCCCGAGTTCACCAACCTGAAGGTGTACCACGACATCAAGGACATTACCGCCC
GGAAAGAGATTATTGAGAACGCCGAGCTGCTGGATCAGATTGCCAAGATCCTGACCATCTACCAGAGCAG
CGAGGACATCCAGGAAGAACTGACCAATCTGAACTCCGAGCTGACCCAGGAAGAGATCGAGCAGATCTCT
AATCTGAAGGGCTATACCGGCACCCACAACCTGAGCCTGAAGGCCATCAACCTGATCCTGGACGAGCTGT
GGCACACCAACGACAACCAGATCGCTATCTTCAACCGGCTGAAGCTGGTGCCCAAGAAGGTGGACCTGTC
CCAGCAGAAAGAGATCCCCACCACCCTGGTGGACGACTTCATCCTGAGCCCCGTCGTGAAGAGAAGCTTC
ATCCAGAGCATCAAAGTGATCAACGCCATCATCAAGAAGTACGGCCTGCCCAACGACATCATTATCGAGC
TGGCCCGCGAGAAGAACTCCAAGGACGCCCAGAAAATGATCAACGAGATGCAGAAGCGGAACCGGCAGAC
CAACGAGCGGATCGAGGAAATCATCCGGACCACCGGCAAAGAGAACGCCAAGTACCTGATCGAGAAGATC
AAGCTGCACGACATGCAGGAAGGCAAGTGCCTGTACAGCCTGGAAGCCATCCCTCTGGAAGATCTGCTGA
ACAACCCCTTCAACTATGAGGTGGACCACATCATCCCCAGAAGCGTGTCCTTCGACAACAGCTTCAACAA
CAAGGTGCTCGTGAAGCAGGAAGAAGCCAGCAAGAAGGGCAACCGGACCCCATTCCAGTACCTGAGCAGC
AGCGACAGCAAGATCAGCTACGAAACCTTCAAGAAGCACATCCTGAATCTGGCCAAGGGCAAGGGCAGAA
TCAGCAAGACCAAGAAAGAGTATCTGCTGGAAGAACGGGACATCAACAGGTTCTCCGTGCAGAAAGACTT
CATCAACCGGAACCTGGTGGATACCAGATACGCCACCAGAGGCCTGATGAACCTGCTGCGGAGCTACTTC
AGAGTGAACAACCTGGACGTGAAAGTGAAGTCCATCAATGGCGGCTTCACCAGCTTTCTGCGGCGGAAGT
GGAAGTTTAAGAAAGAGCGGAACAAGGGGTACAAGCACCACGCCGAGGACGCCCTGATCATTGCCAACGC
CGATTTCATCTTCAAAGAGTGGAAGAAACTGGACAAGGCCAAAAAAGTGATGGAAAACCAGATGTTCGAG
GAAAAGCAGGCCGAGAGCATGCCCGAGATCGAAACCGAGCAGGAGTACAAAGAGATCTTCATCACCCCCC
ACCAGATCAAGCACATTAAGGACTTCAAGGACTACAAGTACAGCCACCGGGTGGACAAGAAGCCTAATAG
AGAGCTGATTAACGACACCCTGTACTCCACCCGGAAGGACGACAAGGGCAACACCCTGATCGTGAACAAT
CTGAACGGCCTGTACGACAAGGACAATGACAAGCTGAAAAAGCTGATCAACAAGAGCCCCGAAAAGCTGC
TGATGTACCACCACGACCCCCAGACCTACCAGAAACTGAAGCTGATTATGGAACAGTACGGCGACGAGAA
GAATCCCCTGTACAAGTACTACGAGGAAACCGGGAACTACCTGACCAAGTACTCCAAAAAGGACAACGGC
CCCGTGATCAAGAAGATTAAGTATTACGGCAACAAACTGAACGCCCATCTGGACATCACCGACGACTACC
CCAACAGCAGAAACAAGGTCGTGAAGCTGTCCCTGAAGCCCTACAGATTCGACGTGTACCTGGACAATGG
CGTGTACAAGTTCGTGACCGTGAAGAATCTGGATGTGATCAAAAAAGAAAACTACTACGAAGTGAATAGC
AAGTGCTATGAGGAAGCTAAGAAGCTGAAGAAGATCAGCAACCAGGCCGAGTTTATCGCCTCCTTCTACA
ACAACGATCTGATCAAGATCAACGGCGAGCTGTATAGAGTGATCGGCGTGAACAACGACCTGCTGAACCG
GATCGAAGTGAACATGATCGACATCACCTACCGCGAGTACCTGGAAAACATGAACGACAAGAGGCCCCCC
AGGATCATTAAGACAATCGCCTCCAAGACCCAGAGCATTAAGAAGTACAGCACAGACATTCTGGGCAACC
TGTATGAAGTGAAATCTAAGAAGCACCCTCAGATCATCAAAAAGGGCAAAAGGCCGGCGGCCACGAAAAA
GGCCGGCCAGGCAAAAAAGAAAAAGGGATCCGAGGCCAGCGGTTCCGGACGGGCTGACGCATTGGACGAT
TTTGATCTGGATATGCTGGGAAGTGACGCCCTCGATGATTTTGACCTTGACATGCTTGGTTCGGATGCCC
TTGATGACTTTGACCTCGACATGCTCGGCAGTGACGCCCTTGATGATTTCGACCTGGACATGCTGATTAA
CTCTAGAAGTTCCGGATCTCCGAAAAAGAAACGCAAAGTTGGTAGCCAGTACCTGCCCGACACCGACGAC
CGGCACCGGATCGAGGAAAAGCGGAAGCGGACCTACGAGACATTCAAGAGCATCATGAAGAAGTCCCCCT
TCAGCGGCCCCACCGACCCTAGACCTCCACCTAGAAGAATCGCCGTGCCCAGCAGATCCAGCGCCAGCGT
GCCAAAACCTGCCCCCCAGCCTTACCCCTTCACCAGCAGCCTGAGCACCATCAACTACGACGAGTTCCCT
ACCATGGTGTTCCCCAGCGGCCAGATCTCTCAGGCCTCTGCTCTGGCTCCAGCCCCTCCTCAGGTGCTGC
CTCAGGCTCCTGCTCCTGCACCAGCTCCAGCCATGGTGTCTGCACTGGCTCAGGCACCAGCACCCGTGCC
TGTGCTGGCTCCTGGACCTCCACAGGCTGTGGCTCCACCAGCCCCTAAACCTACACAGGCCGGCGAGGGC
ACACTGTCTGAAGCTCTGCTGCAGCTGCAGTTCGACGACGAGGATCTGGGAGCCCTGCTGGGAAACAGCA
CCGATCCTGCCGTGTTCACCGACCTGGCCAGCGTGGACAACAGCGAGTTCCAGCAGCTGCTGAACCAGGG
CATCCCTGTGGCCCCTCACACCACCGAGCCCATGCTGATGGAATACCCCGAGGCCATCACCCGGCTCGTG
ACAGGCGCTCAGAGGCCTCCTGATCCAGCTCCTGCCCCTCTGGGAGCACCAGGCCTGCCTAATGGACTGC
TGTCTGGCGACGAGGACTTCAGCTCTATCGCCGATATGGATTTCTCAGCCTTGCTGGGCTCTGGCAGCGG
CAGCCGGGATTCCAGGGAAGGGATGTTTTTGCCGAAGCCTGAGGCCGGCTCCGCTATTAGTGACGTGTTT
GAGGGCCGCGAGGTGTGCCAGCCAAAACGAATCCGGCCATTTCATCCTCCAGGAAGTCCATGGGCCAACC
GCCCACTCCCCGCCAGCCTCGCACCAACACCAACCGGTCCAGTACATGAGCCAGTCGGGTCACTGACCCC
GGCACCAGTCCCTCAGCCACTGGATCCAGCGCCCGCAGTGACTCCCGAGGCCAGTCACCTGTTGGAGGAT
CCCGATGAAGAGACGAGCCAGGCTGTCAAAGCCCTTCGGGAGATGGCCGATACTGTGATTCCCCAGAAGG
AAGAGGCTGCAATCTGTGGCCAAATGGACCTTTCCCATCCGCCCCCAAGGGGCCATCTGGATGAGCTGAC
AACCACACTTGAGTCCATGACCGAGGATCTGAACCTGGACTCACCCCTGACCCCGGAATTGAACGAGATT
CTGGATACCTTCCTGAACGACGAGTGCCTCTTGCATGCCATGCATATCAGCACAGGACTGTCCATCTTCG
ACACATCTCTGTTTTGAGGCGGCCGCTTAATTAAGCTGCCTTCTGCGGGGCTTGCCTTCTGGCCATGCCC
TTCTTCTCTCCCTTGCACCTGTACCTCTTGGTCTTTGAATAAAGCCTGAGTAGGAAGTCTAGAAAAAAAA
AAAAAAAAAAAAAAAAAAAAAAAAAAAAAAAAAAAAAAAAAAAGGGTCTTCATCATCGCCTGCAGAGGCC
TGCATGCAAGCTTGGCGTAATCATGGTCATAGCTGTTTCCTGTGTGAAATTGTTATCCGCTCACAATTCC
ACACAACATACGAGCCGGAAGCATAAAGTGTAAAGCCTGGGGTGCCTAATGAGTGAGCTAACTCACATTA
ATTGCGTTGCGCTCACTGCCCGCTTTCCAGTCGGGAAACCTGTCGTGCCAGCTGCATTAATGAATCGGCC
AACGCGCGGGGAGAGGCGGTTTGCGTATTGGGCGCTCTTCCGCTTCCTCGCTCACTGACTCGCTGCGCTC
GGTCGTTCGGCTGCGGCGAGCGGTATCAGCTCACTCAAAGGCGGTAATACGGTTATCCACAGAATCAGGG
GATAACGCAGGAAAGAACATGTGAGCAAAAGGCCAGCAAAAGGCCAGGAACCGTAAAAAGGCCGCGTTGC
TGGCGTTTTTCCATAGGCTCCGCCCCCCTGACGAGCATCACAAAAATCGACGCTCAAGTCAGAGGTGGCG
AAACCCGACAGGACTATAAAGATACCAGGCGTTTCCCCCTGGAAGCTCCCTCGTGCGCTCTCCTGTTCCG
ACCCTGCCGCTTACCGGATACCTGTCCGCCTTTCTCCCTTCGGGAAGCGTGGCGCTTTCTCATAGCTCAC
GCTGTAGGTATCTCAGTTCGGTGTAGGTCGTTCGCTCCAAGCTGGGCTGTGTGCACGAACCCCCCGTTCA
GCCCGACCGCTGCGCCTTATCCGGTAACTATCGTCTTGAGTCCAACCCGGTAAGACACGACTTATCGCCA
CTGGCAGCAGCCACTGGTAACAGGATTAGCAGAGCGAGGTATGTAGGCGGTGCTACAGAGTTCTTGAAGT
GGTGGCCTAACTACGGCTACACTAGAAGAACAGTATTTGGTATCTGCGCTCTGCTGAAGCCAGTTACCTT
CGGAAAAAGAGTTGGTAGCTCTTGATCCGGCAAACAAACCACCGCTGGTAGCGGTGGTTTTTTTGTTTGC
AAGCAGCAGATTACGCGCAGAAAAAAAGGATCTCAAGAAGATCCTTTGATCTTTTCTACGGGGTCTGACG
CTCAGTGGAACGAAAACTCACGTTAAGGGATTTTGGTCATGAGATTATCAAAAAGGATCTTCACCTAGAT
CCTTTTAAATTAAAAATGAAGTTTTAAATCAATCTAAAGTATATATGAGTAAACTTGGTCTGACAGTTAC
CAATGCTTAATCAGTGAGGCACCTATCTCAGCGATCTGTCTATTTCGTTCATCCATAGTTGCCTGACTCC
CCGTCGTGTAGATAACTACGATACGGGAGGGCTTACCATCTGGCCCCAGTGCTGCAATGATACCGCGAGA
CCCACGCTCACCGGCTCCAGATTTATCAGCAATAAACCAGCCAGCCGGAAGGGCCGAGCGCAGAAGTGGT
CCTGCAACTTTATCCGCCTCCATCCAGTCTATTAATTGTTGCCGGGAAGCTAGAGTAAGTAGTTCGCCAG
TTAATAGTTTGCGCAACGTTGTTGCCATTGCTACAGGCATCGTGGTGTCACGCTCGTCGTTTGGTATGGC
TTCATTCAGCTCCGGTTCCCAACGATCAAGGCGAGTTACATGATCCCCCATGTTGTGCAAAAAAGCGGTT
AGCTCCTTCGGTCCTCCGATCGTTGTCAGAAGTAAGTTGGCCGCAGTGTTATCACTCATGGTTATGGCAG
CACTGCATAATTCTCTTACTGTCATGCCATCCGTAAGATGCTTTTCTGTGACTGGTGAGTACTCAACCAA
GTCATTCTGAGAATAGTGTATGCGGCGACCGAGTTGCTCTTGCCCGGCGTCAATACGGGATAATACCGCG
CCACATAGCAGAACTTTAAAAGTGCTCATCATTGGAAAACGTTCTTCGGGGCGAAAACTCTCAAGGATCT
TACCGCTGTTGAGATCCAGTTCGATGTAACCCACTCGTGCACCCAACTGATCTTCAGCATCTTTTACTTT
CACCAGCGTTTCTGGGTGAGCAAAAACAGGAAGGCAAAATGCCGCAAAAAAGGGAATAAGGGCGACACGG
AAATGTTGAATACTCATACTCTTCCTTTTTCAATATTATTGAAGCATTTATCAGGGTTATTGTCTCATGA
GCGGATACATATTTGAATGTATTTAGAAAAATAAACAAATAGGGGTTCCGCGCACATTTCCCCGAAAAGT
GCCACCTGACGTCTAAGAAACCATTATTATCATGACATTAACCTATAAAAATAGGCGTATCACGAGGCCC
TTTCGTC
Features (pLannotate 1.2.2; 16 found; start..end, strand, type, name):
    137..236     +  misc_feature   bom (fragment): basis of mobility region from pBR322
    242..399     -  CDS            lacZα (fragment): LacZα fragment of β-galactosidase; lacZ fragment
    414..430     +  promoter       T7 promoter (fragment): promoter for bacteriophage T7 RNA polymerase
    532..3687    +  CDS            cas9: CAS9_STAAU - Experimental evidence at protein level: Swiss-Prot protein existence level 1. CRISPR (clustered regularly interspaced short palindromic repeat) is an adaptive immune system that provides protection against mobile genetic elements (viruses, transposable elements and conjugative plasmids). CRISPR clusters contain spacers, sequences complementary to antecedent mobile elements, and target invading nucleic acids. CRISPR clusters are transcribed and processed into CRISPR RNA (crRNA). In type II CRISPR systems correct processing of pre-crRNA requires a trans- encoded small RNA (tracrRNA)
   3688..3735    +  CDS            nucleoplasmin NLS: bipartite nuclear localization signal from nucleoplasmin
   3886..3902    +  CDS            VP96 (fragment): 6 tandem repeats of the minimal activation domain of herpes simplex virus VP16 (Cheng et al., 2013)
   3967..4746    +  CDS            RELA (fragment): TF65_HUMAN - Also known as NFKB3. Experimental evidence at protein level: Swiss-Prot protein existence level 1. NF-kappa-B is a pleiotropic transcription factor present in almost all cell types and is the endpoint of a series of signal transduction events that are initiated by a vast array of stimuli related to many biological processes such as inflammation, immunity, differentiation, cell growth, tumorigenesis and apoptosis. NF-kappa-B is a homo- or heterodimeric complex formed by the Rel-like domain- containing proteins RELA/p65, RELB, NFKB1/p105, NFKB1/p50, REL and NFKB2/p52. The heterodime
   4765..5334    +  CDS            Rta AD: transcriptional activation domain from the human herpesvirus 4 (Epstein-Barr virus) replication and transcription activator Rta/BRLF1 (Hardwick et al., 1992; Chavez et al., 2015)
   5580..5596    -  protein_bind   lac operator: The lac repressor binds to the lac operator to inhibit transcription in E. coli. This inhibition can be relieved by adding lactose or isopropyl-β-D-thiogalactopyranoside (IPTG). lac repressor encoded by lacI
   5604..5634    -  promoter       lac promoter: promoter for the E. coli lac operon
   5649..5670    -  protein_bind   CAP binding site: CAP binding activates transcription in the presence of cAMP. E. coli catabolite activator protein
   5683..5775    -  CDS            lacI (fragment): lac repressor; lacI; The lac repressor binds to the lac operator to inhibit transcription in E. coli. This inhibition can be relieved by adding lactose or isopropyl-β-D-thiogalactopyranoside (IPTG).
   5958..6546    -  rep_origin     ori: high-copy-number ColE1/pMB1/pBR322/pUC origin of replication
   6717..7577    -  CDS            AmpR: β-lactamase; bla; confers resistance to ampicillin, carbenicillin, and related antibiotics
   7578..7682    -  promoter       AmpR promoter: bla
   7777..35      +  CDS            rop (fragment) (across the origin): Rop protein, which maintains plasmids at low copy number; rop
