[The description below was written by a language model from this plasmid's Addgene catalogue record and pLannotate feature annotations shown in this document.]
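Description:
dSaCas9-VPR is a bacterial template plasmid for in vitro transcription, built on the IVTpT7 backbone and catalogued as a CRISPR vector. It is not meant to express its payload from a mammalian promoter. A bacteriophage T7 promoter sits upstream of the insert so that T7 RNA polymerase can produce dSaCas9-VPR mRNA in vitro. The plasmid is propagated in E. coli at high copy from a ColE1/pUC-type origin and is selected with ampicillin through a β-lactamase gene driven by its own promoter. The annotation also picks up cloning-vector remnants that play no evident role in the payload: lacZα, lacI and rop fragments, a lac promoter/operator with CAP site, and part of the pBR322 bom region.

The synthetic insert, derived from an earlier deposited plasmid, is a single fusion reading frame. It begins with the Staphylococcus aureus Cas9 coding sequence, which the record describes as the nuclease-dead "d" form, although the inactivating mutations are not listed. This is followed by a bipartite nucleoplasmin nuclear localization signal and then the tripartite VPR activator. VPR appears in the feature table as a short VP16-repeat match (corresponding to VP64), a fragment of human RELA/p65, and the Epstein-Barr virus Rta activation domain. When directed by a guide RNA, which is not encoded on this plasmid, the protein binds DNA without cutting and recruits the transcriptional machinery to switch on target genes (CRISPRa). The associated publication concerns CRISPRa and CRISPRi regulation of transcription in primary cells. No untranslated regions or poly(A) tract are annotated. The 7,777 nt sequence is labelled a partial NGS result, so the feature table may not be complete.
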