Addgene plasmid #205251: dSaCas9-VPR
Purpose: In vitro transcription plasmid for production of dSaCas9-VPR mRNA for transcriptional activation (VPR = tripartite transactivator VP64, p65, and Rta). Insert is derived from Addgene plasmid #68495
Depositing lab: Rasmus Bak. Depositing organization: Aarhus University. Publication: Targeted regulation of transcription in primary cells using CRISPRa and CRISPRi. Jensen TI, Mikkelsen NS, Gao Z, Fosselteder J, Pabst G, Axelgaard E, Laustsen A, Konig S, Reinisch A, Bak RO. Genome Res. 2021 Nov;31(11):2120-2130. doi: 10.1101/gr.275607.121. Epub 2021 Aug 18. PubMed 34407984.
Backbone
  Vector backbone: IVTpT7
  Vector type: CRISPR
Growth in bacteria
  Bacterial resistance: Ampicillin, 100 μg/mL
  Growth temperature: 37°C
  Growth strain: NEB Stable
  Copy number: High Copy
Gene/Insert
  Gene/Insert name: dSaCas9-VPR
  Species: Synthetic
Resource information
  A portion of this plasmid was derived from a plasmid made by: Insert is derived from Addgene plasmid #68495
Terms and licenses: Academic/Nonprofit Terms; Industry Terms: Not Available to Industry
How to cite: dSaCas9-VPR was a gift from Rasmus Bak (Addgene plasmid # 205251 ; http://n2t.net/addgene:205251 ; RRID:Addgene_205251)
